>Addgene plasmid #37448 | pLentiN 11E6 | addgene partial sequence | sequence record 50794 | CMV-F 5'-CGCAAATGGGCGGTAGGCGTG-3'
ACACCGACTCTAGAGGATCCACTAGTCCAGTGTGGTGGAATTCTGCAGATATCAACAAGTTTGTACAAAA
AAGCAGGCTCCGCGGCCGCCCCCTTCACCATGGACTACAAGGATGACGATGACAAGCTCGATGGAGGATA
CCCATACGATGTTCCAGATTACGCTGATTCGACTGGAATGGAAAGTAAAGATGCCTCCACGTCTGCAACA
TCTATAGACCAGTTGTGCAAGACGTTTAATCTTTCTTTGCACACTCTGCAAATTCAGTGCGTGTTTTGCA
GGAATGCACTGACCACCGCAGAGATATATGCATATGCCTATAAGAACCTAAAGGTTGTGTGGCGAGACAA
CTTTCCCTTTGCAGCGTGTGCCTGTTGCTTAGAACTGCAAGGGAAAATTAACCAATATAGACACTTTAAT
TATGCTGCATATGCACCTACAGTAGAAGAAGAAACCAATGAAGATATTTTAAAAGTGTTAATTCGTTGTT
ACCTGTGTCACAAGCCGTTGTGTGAAATAGAAAAACTAAAGCACATATTGGGAAAGGCACGCTTCATAAA
ACTAAATAACCAGTGGAAGGGTCGTTGCTTACACTGCTGGACAACATGCATGGAAGACTTGTTACCCTAA
AAGGGTGGGCGCGCCGACCCAGCTTTCTTGTACAAAGTGGTTGATATCCAGCACAGTGGCGGCCGCTCGA
GTCTAGAGGGCCCGCGGTTCGAAGGTAAGCCTATCCCTAACCCTCTCCTCGGTCTCGATTCTACGCGTAC
CGGTTAGTAATGATCGACAATCAAC
