[The description below was written by a language model from this plasmid's Addgene catalogue record.]
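Description:
pLentiN 11E6 is a lentiviral mammalian expression plasmid built on the Invitrogen pLenti 6.3/V5 DEST Gateway destination backbone, carrying the E6 open reading frame of human papillomavirus type 11. The roughly 530 bp insert was introduced by Gateway recombination, which replaces the destination cassette of the parental vector; this explains why the finished construct (about 8.6 kb) is smaller than the empty backbone (about 9.4 kb). Expression of E6 is driven by the CMV promoter, a strong constitutive promoter in most mammalian cell types, and the protein carries Flag and HA epitopes at its N terminus, allowing detection or immunoprecipitation with standard tag antibodies. The record lists a V5 reverse sequencing primer, reflecting the backbone's V5 region downstream of the cloning site, but it does not state whether a V5 tag is fused in frame to the insert.

The plasmid is maintained in bacteria as a high-copy construct under ampicillin selection, and a recombination-deficient strain (Stbl3) is recorded as the host, as is common for lentiviral vectors whose repeated LTR sequences can be unstable. As a transfer vector, it is intended to be packaged into lentiviral particles for delivery and stable integration into target cells, with blasticidin resistance used to select transduced mammalian cells. No feature table is provided, so details of the LTRs, packaging signal and other viral elements are not documented here. The associated work concerns mucosal HPV E6 proteins and their activation of cap-dependent translation, so the construct is suited to expressing tagged HPV 11 E6, a low-risk mucosal type, for functional and interaction studies.
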