Addgene plasmid #37448: pLentiN 11E6
Purpose: Lentiviral expression of HPV 11E6 in mammalian cells
Depositing lab: Karl Munger. Depositing organization: Brigham and Women's Hospital. Publication: Activation of cap dependent translation by mucosal Human Papillomavirus E6 proteins is dependent on the integrity of the LXXLL binding motif. Spangle J, Ghosh-Choudhury N, Munger K. J Virol. 2012 May 2. 10.1128/JVI.00487-12 PubMed 22553330.
Backbone
  Vector backbone: pLenti 6.3/V5 DEST
  Backbone manufacturer: Invitrogen
  Backbone size w/o insert (bp): 9387
  Total vector size (bp): 8611
  Vector type: Mammalian Expression, Lentiviral
  Selectable markers: Blasticidin
Growth in bacteria
  Bacterial resistance: Ampicillin, 100 μg/mL
  Growth temperature: 37°C
  Growth strain: Stbl3
  Copy number: High Copy
Gene/Insert
  Gene/Insert name: HPV 11E6
  Species: HPV
  Insert size (bp): 530
  Promoter: CMV
  Tag / fusion protein: Flag (N terminal on insert); HA (N terminal on insert)
  Cloning method: Gateway Cloning
  Sequencing primers: 5′ CMV forward; 3′ V5 reverse
Terms and licenses: Academic/Nonprofit Terms; Industry Terms: Not Available to Industry
How to cite: pLentiN 11E6 was a gift from Karl Munger (Addgene plasmid # 37448 ; http://n2t.net/addgene:37448 ; RRID:Addgene_37448)
